>Addgene plasmid #147503 | pT7-EGFP-C1-HsNot3-del607-634-F673E_S | depositor full sequence | sequence record 289950 | Full Sequence
TAGTTATTAATAGTAATCAATTACGGGGTCATTAGTTCATAGCCCATATATGGAGTTCCGCGTTACATAA
CTTACGGTAAATGGCCCGCCTGGCTGACCGCCCAACGACCCCCGCCCATTGACGTCAATAATGACGTATG
TTCCCATAGTAACGCCAATAGGGACTTTCCATTGACGTCAATGGGTGGAGTATTTACGGTAAACTGCCCA
CTTGGCAGTACATCAAGTGTATCATATGCCAAGTACGCCCCCTATTGACGTCAATGACGGTAAATGGCCC
GCCTGGCATTATGCCCAGTACATGACCTTATGGGACTTTCCTACTTGGCAGTACATCTACGTATTAGTCA
TCGCTATTACCATGGTGATGCGGTTTTGGCAGTACATCAATGGGCGTGGATAGCGGTTTGACTCACGGGG
ATTTCCAAGTCTCCACCCCATTGACGTCAATGGGAGTTTGTTTTGGCACCAAAATCAACGGGACTTTCCA
AAATGTCGTAACAACTCCGCCCCATTGACGCAAATGGGCGGTAGGCGTGTACGGTGGGAGGTCTATATAA
GCAGAGCTCTCTGGCTAACTAGAGAACCCACTGCTTACTGGCTTATCGAAATTAATACGACTCACTATAG
GGAGACCCAAGCTCTAGCGCTACCGGTCGCCACCATGGTGAGCAAGGGCGAGGAGCTGTTCACCGGGGTG
GTGCCCATCCTGGTCGAGCTGGACGGCGACGTAAACGGCCACAAGTTCAGCGTGTCCGGCGAGGGCGAGG
GCGATGCCACCTACGGCAAGCTGACCCTGAAGTTCATCTGCACCACCGGCAAGCTGCCCGTGCCCTGGCC
CACCCTCGTGACCACCCTGACCTACGGCGTGCAGTGCTTCAGCCGCTACCCCGACCACATGAAGCAGCAC
GACTTCTTCAAGTCCGCCATGCCCGAAGGCTACGTCCAGGAGCGCACCATCTTCTTCAAGGACGACGGCA
ACTACAAGACCCGCGCCGAGGTGAAGTTCGAGGGCGACACCCTGGTGAACCGCATCGAGCTGAAGGGCAT
CGACTTCAAGGAGGACGGCAACATCCTGGGGCACAAGCTGGAGTACAACTACAACAGCCACAACGTCTAT
ATCATGGCCGACAAGCAGAAGAACGGCATCAAGGTGAACTTCAAGATCCGCCACAACATCGAGGACGGCA
GCGTGCAGCTCGCCGACCACTACCAGCAGAACACCCCCATCGGCGACGGCCCCGTGCTGCTGCCCGACAA
CCACTACCTGAGCACCCAGTCCGCCCTGAGCAAAGACCCCAACGAGAAGCGCGATCACATGGTCCTGCTG
GAGTTCGTGACCGCCGCCGGGATCACTCTCGGCATGGACGAGCTGTACAAGTCCGGACTCAGATCTCGAG
CTCAAGCTTCGAATTCTGCAGTCGACGGTACCGCGGGCGCGGACAAGCGCAAACTCCAAGGTGAGATTGA
TCGCTGCCTCAAGAAGGTGTCCGAGGGCGTGGAGCAGTTTGAAGATATTTGGCAGAAGCTCCACAATGCA
GCCAACGCGAACCAGAAAGAAAAGTATGAGGCTGACCTAAAGAAGGAGATTAAGAAGCTACAACGGCTGA
GGGACCAAATCAAGACATGGGTAGCGTCCAACGAGATCAAGGACAAGAGGCAGCTTATAGACAACCGCAA
GCTCATTGAGACGCAAATGGAACGGTTCAAAGTTGTGGAACGAGAGACCAAAACCAAAGCTTACAGCAAA
GAGGGCCTGGGCCTGGCCCAGAAGGTAGATCCTGCCCAGAAGGAGAAGGAAGAGGTTGGCCAGTGGCTCA
CGAATACCATCGACACGCTCAACATGCAGGTGGACCAGTTTGAGAGTGAAGTGGAGTCACTGTCAGTGCA
GACACGCAAGAAGAAGGGCGACAAGGATAAGCAGGACCGGATTGAGGGCTTGAAGCGGCACATCGAGAAG
CACCGCTACCACGTGCGCATGCTAGAGACCATCCTGCGCATGCTGGACAATGACTCCATCCTCGTTGACG
CCATCCGCAAGATCAAGGACGACGTTGAGTACTATGTTGACTCATCCCAGGACCCCGACTTCGAGGAGAA
CGAGTTTCTCTACGATGACCTGGACCTCGAGGACATTCCACAGGCGCTGGTCGCCACCTCCCCCCCCAGC
CACAGCCACATGGAGGATGAGATCTTCAACCAGTCCAGCAGCACGCCCACCTCAACCACCTCCAGCTCTC
CCATCCCGCCCAGCCCAGCCAACTGTACCACGGAAAACTCTGAAGATGATAAGAAGAGGGGACGTTCCAC
AGACAGTGAAGTCAGCCAGTCTCCAGCCAAAAACGGCTCCAAGCCTGTCCACAGCAACCAGCACCCTCAG
TCCCCAGCTGTGCCGCCCACCTACCCCTCCGGCCCCCCGCCTGCTGCCTCTGCCTTGAGCACCACTCCTG
GCAACAATGGGGTCCCCGCCCCCGCAGCACCCCCAAGTGCCCTGGGCCCCAAGGCCAGTCCAGCTCCCAG
CCACAACTCGGGCACCCCTGCTCCCTATGCCCAGGCTGTGGCCCCACCAGCTCCCAGTGGGCCCAGCACG
ACCCAGCCCCGGCCCCCCAGCGTCCAGCCTAGCGGAGGCGGAGGCGGCGGCAGCGGAGGTGGAGGGAGCA
GCAGCAGTAGTAACAGCAGTGCCGGTGGAGGGGCTGGCAAGCAGAATGGCGCCACCAGTTACAGCTCAGT
TGTGGCAGACAGCCCGGCAGAGGTGGCTTTGAGCAGCAGTGGGGGCAACAATGCCAGCAGCCAGGCCTTG
GGCCCCCCTTCCGGCCCCCACAACCCACCTCCCAGCACCTCGAAGGAACCCAGTGCGGCAGCCCCAACGG
GGGCTGGGGGCGTGGCCCCAGGCTCAGGGAACAACTCAGGGGGACCCAGCCTCCTGGTGCCACTGCCTGT
GAATCCTCCCAGCTCCCCAACGCCCAGCTTCAGTGATGCCAAGGCAGCCGGTGCCCTGCTCAATGGGCCT
CCACAGTTCAGCACCGCCCCAGAAATCAAGGCCCCTGAGCCTCTGAGCTCCTTGAAGTCCATGGCGGAAC
GGGCAGCCATCAGCTCTGGCATTGAGGACCCTGTGCCAACGCTGCACCTGACCGAGCGAGACATCATCCT
GAGCAGTACATCAGCACCTCCGGCCTCAGCCCAGCCGCCCCTGCAGCTGTCAGAGGTGAACATACCGCTG
TCGCTGGGTGTCTGTCCACTGGGCCCTGTGCCCCGGCAGTACCTCCCCCGGAACCCCTGTCCGACGCCCC
CCTACCACCACCAGATGCCACCCCCACACTCGGACACTGTGGAATTCTACCAGCGCCTGTCGACCGAGAC
ACTCTTCGAAATCTTCTACTATCTGGAGGGCACTAAGGCACAGTATCTGGCAGCCAAGGCCCTAAAGAAG
CAGTCATGGCGATTCCACACCAAGTACATGATGTGGTTCCAGAGGCACGAGGAGCCCAAGACCATCACTG
ACGAGTTTGAGCAGGGCACCTACATCTACTTTGACTACGAGAAGTGGGGCCAGCGGAAGAAGGAAGGCTT
CACCTTTGAGTACCGCTACCTGGAGGACCGGGACCTCCAGTGAGGATCCACCGGATCTAGATAACTGATC
ATAATCAGCCATACCACATTTGTAGAGGTTTTACTTGCTTTAAAAAACCTCCCACACCTCCCCCTGAACC
TGAAACATAAAATGAATGCAATTGTTGTTGTTAACTTGTTTATTGCAGCTTATAATGGTTACAAATAAAG
CAATAGCATCACAAATTTCACAAATAAAGCATTTTTTTCACTGCATTCTAGTTGTGGTTTGTCCAAACTC
ATCAATGTATCTTAACGCGTAAATTGTAAGCGTTAATATTTTGTTAAAATTCGCGTTAAATTTTTGTTAA
ATCAGCTCATTTTTTAACCAATAGGCCGAAATCGGCAAAATCCCTTATAAATCAAAAGAATAGACCGAGA
TAGGGT
[37 nt withheld, positions 3997-4033]
AAAGAACGTGGACTCCAACGTCAAAGG
[49 nt withheld, positions 4061-4109]
T
[91 nt withheld, positions 4111-4201]
G
[124 nt withheld, positions 4203-4326]
CAGGTGGCACTTTTCGGGGAAATGTGCGCGGAACCCCTATTTGTTTATTTTTCTAAATACATTCAAATAT
GTATCCGCTCATGAGACAATAACCCTGATAAATGCTTCAATAATATTGAAAAAGGAAGAGTCCTGAGGCG
GAAAGAACCAGCTGTGGAATGTGTGTCAGTTAGGGTGTGGAAAGTCCCCAGGCTCCCCAGCAGGCAGAAG
TATGCAAAGCATGCATCTCAATTAGTCAGCAACCAGGTGTGGAAAGTCCCCAGGCTCCCCAGCAGGCAGA
AGTATGCAAAGCATGCATCTCAATTAGTCAGCAACCATAGTCCCGCCCCTAACTCCGCCCATCCCGCCCC
TAACTCCGCCCAGTTCCGCCCATTCTCCGCCCCATGGCTGACTAATTTTTTTTATTTATGCAGAGGCCGA
GGCCGCCTCGGCCTCTGAGCTATTCCAGAAGTAGTGAGGAGGCTTTTTTGGAGGCCTAGGCTTTTGCAAA
GATCGATCAAGAGACAGGATGAGGATCGTTTCGCATGATTGAACAAGATGGATTGCACGCAGGTTCTCCG
GCCGCTTGGGTGGAGAGGCTATTCGGCTATGACTGGGCACAACAGACAATCGGCTGCTCTGATGCCGCCG
TGTTCCGGCTGTCAGCGCAGGGGCGCCCGGTTCTTTTTGTCAAGACCGACCTGTCCGGTGCCCTGAATGA
ACTGCAAGACGAGGCAGCGCGGCTATCGTGGCTGGCCACGACGGGCGTTCCTTGCGCAGCTGTGCTCGAC
GTTGTCACTGAAGCGGGAAGGGACTGGCTGCTATTGGGCGAAGTGCCGGGGCAGGATCTCCTGTCATCTC
ACCTTGCTCCTGCCGAGAAAGTATCCATCATGGCTGATGCAATGCGGCGGCTGCATACGCTTGATCCGGC
TACCTGCCCATTCGACCACCAAGCGAAACATCGCATCGAGCGAGCACGTACTCGGATGGAAGCCGGTCTT
GTCGATCAGGATGATCTGGACGAAGAGCATCAGGGGCTCGCGCCAGCCGAACTGTTCGCCAGGCTCAAGG
CGAGCATGCCCGACGGCGAGGATCTCGTCGTGACCCATGGCGATGCCTGCTTGCCGAATATCATGGTGGA
AAATGGCCGCTTTTCTGGATTCATCGACTGTGGCCGGCTGGGTGTGGCGGACCGCTATCAGGACATAGCG
TTGGCTACCCGTGATATTGCTGAAGAGCTTGGCGGCGAATGGGCTGACCGCTTCCTCGTGCTTTACGGTA
TCGCCGCTCCCGATTCGCAGCGCATCGCCTTCTATCGCCTTCTTGACGAGTTCTTCTGAGCGGGACTCTG
GGGTTCGAAATGACCGACCAAGCGACGCCCAACCTGCCATCACGAGATTTCGATTCCACCGCCGCCTTCT
ATGAAAGGTTGGGCTTCGGAATCGTTTTCCGGGACGCCGGCTGGATGATCCTCCAGCGCGGGGATCTCAT
GCTGGAGTTCTTCGCCCACCCTAGGGGGAGGCTAACTGAAACACGGAAGGAGACAATACCGGAAGGAACC
CGCGCTATGACGGCAATAAAAAGACAGAATAAAACGCACGGTGTTGGGTCGTTTGTTCATAAACGCGGGG
TTCGGTCCCAGGGCTGGCACTCTGTCGATACCCCACCGAGACCCCATTGGGGCCAATACGCCCGCGTTTC
TTCCTTTTCCCCACCCCACCCCCCAAGTTCGGGTGAAGGCCCAGGGCTCGCAGCCAACGTCGGGGCGGCA
GGCCCTGCCATAGCCTCAGGTTACTCATATATACTTTAGATTGATTTAAAACTTCATTTTTAATTTAAAA
GGATCTAGGTGAAGATCCTTTTTGATAATCTCATGACCAAAATCCCTTAACGTGAGTTTTCGTTCCACTG
AGCGTCAGACCCCGTAGAAAAGATCAAAGGATCTTCTTGAGATCCTTTTTTTCTGCGCGTAATCTGCTGC
TTGCAAACAAAAAAACCACCGCTACCAGCGGTGGTTTGTTTGCCGGATCAAGAGCTACCAACTCTTTTTC
CGAAGGTAACTGGCTTCAGCAGAGCGCAGATACCAAATACTGTCCTTCTAGTGTAGCCGTAGTTAGGCCA
CCACTTCAAGAACTCTGTAGCACCGCCTACATACCTCGCTCTGCTAATCCTGTTACCAGTGGCTGCTGCC
AGTGGCGATAAGTCGTGTCTTACCGGGTTGGACTCAAGACGATAGTTACCGGATAAGGCGCAGCGGTCGG
GCTGAACGGGGGGTTCGTGCACACAGCCCAGCTTGGAGCGAACGACCTACACCGAACTGAGATACCTACA
GCGTGAGCTATGAGAAAGCGCCACGCTTCCCGAAGGGAGAAAGGCGGACAGGTATCCGGTAAGCGGCAGG
GTCGGAACAGGAGAGCGCACGAGGGAGCTTCCAGGGGGAAACGCCTGGTATCTTTATAGTCCTGTCGGGT
TTCGCCACCTCTGACTTGAGCGTCGATTTTTGTGATGCTCGTCAGGGGGGCGGAGCCTATGGAAAAACGC
CAGCAACGCGGCCTTTTTACGGTTCCTGGCCTTTTGCTGGCCTTTTGCTCACATGTTCTTTCCTGCGTTA
TCCCCTGATTCTGTGGATAACCGTATTACCGCCATGCAT
Features (pLannotate 1.2.2; 17 found; start..end, strand, type, name):
     61..364     +  enhancer       CMV enhancer: human cytomegalovirus immediate early enhancer
    365..568     +  promoter       CMV promoter: human cytomegalovirus (CMV) immediate early promoter
    564..597     +  LTR            5' LTR (truncated) (fragment): truncated 5' long terminal repeat (LTR) from HIV-1
    613..631     +  promoter       T7 promoter: promoter for bacteriophage T7 RNA polymerase
    665..1381    +  CDS            EGFP: EGFP is a basic (constitutively fluorescent) green fluorescent protein published in 1996, derived from Aequorea victoria. It is reported to be a rapidly-maturing weak dimer with moderate acid sensitivity.
   1382..1438    +  misc_feature   MCS (fragment): multiple cloning site
   1439..3610    +  CDS            CNOT3: CNOT3_HUMAN - Also known as KIAA0691, LENG2, NOT3. Experimental evidence at protein level: Swiss-Prot protein existence level 1. Component of the CCR4-NOT complex which is one of the major cellular mRNA deadenylases and is linked to various cellular processes including bulk mRNA degradation, miRNA-mediated repression, translational repression during translational initiation and general transcription regulation. Additional complex functions may be a consequence of its influence on mRNA expression. May be involved in metabolic regulation; may be involved in recruitment of the CCR4-NOT complex to
   3636..3720    +  CDS            large T antigen (fragment): large T antigen from SV40 (simian virus 40)
   3743..3864    +  polyA_signal   SV40 poly(A) signal: SV40 polyadenylation signal
   3898..4326    -  rep_origin     f1 ori (sequence partly withheld): f1 bacteriophage origin of replication; arrow indicates direction of (+) strand synthesis
   4353..4457    +  promoter       AmpR promoter: bla
   4459..4816    +  promoter       SV40 promoter: SV40 enhancer and early promoter
   4851..5645    +  CDS            NeoR/KanR: aminoglycoside phosphotransferase from Tn5; aph(3')-II (or nptII); confers resistance to neomycin, kanamycin, and G418 (Geneticin®)
   5666..5818    +  CDS            ble (fragment): BLE_KLEPN - Experimental evidence at protein level: Swiss-Prot protein existence level 1. Binding protein with a strong affinity to the bleomycin family of antibiotics. Binds to CL990; an antimitotic-antibiotic compound. From Klebsiella pneumoniae.
   5877..5924    +  polyA_signal   HSV TK poly(A) signal: herpes simplex virus thymidine kinase polyadenylation signal (Cole and Stacy, 1985)
   6015..6031    -  polyA_signal   bGH poly(A) signal (fragment): bovine growth hormone polyadenylation signal
   6253..6841    +  rep_origin     ori: high-copy-number ColE1/pMB1/pBR322/pUC origin of replication
