[The description below was written by a language model from this plasmid's Addgene catalogue record and pLannotate feature annotations shown in this document.]
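Description:
pT7-EGFP-C1-HsNot3-del607-634-F673E_S is a 6,955 nt mammalian expression plasmid encoding a mutant form of human CNOT3 (NOT3), a subunit of the CCR4-NOT deadenylase complex, fused to the C-terminus of EGFP. The catalogue lists the backbone as unknown, but the name and feature layout are consistent with an EGFP-C1-type vector into which a T7 promoter has been added. It replicates in E. coli from a high-copy ColE1/pUC-type origin and also carries an f1 origin. A single NeoR/KanR (Tn5 aminoglycoside phosphotransferase) gene is placed behind both a bacterial bla promoter and the SV40 enhancer/early promoter and ends in an HSV TK polyadenylation signal. It therefore provides kanamycin selection in bacteria and can provide G418 selection in mammalian cells.

The expression cassette is driven by the human CMV immediate-early enhancer and promoter. A T7 promoter lies between the CMV promoter and the EGFP start, which could also allow transcription by T7 RNA polymerase. The EGFP coding sequence is followed by a short remnant of the multiple cloning site, then the CNOT3 open reading frame, and the cassette terminates at an SV40 poly(A) signal. As the name indicates, the insert lacks residues 607–634 and carries an F673E substitution. It was derived from a Kazusa KIAA0691 clone and has two silent changes relative to the NCBI reference transcript. The short annotated fragments (HIV-1 LTR, SV40 large T antigen, ble, bGH poly(A)) are probably incidental matches to backbone sequence rather than functional elements.

The plasmid comes from a study of the structure and assembly of the NOT module of the human CCR4-NOT complex. The record does not state what the mutations are meant to test. The depositor sequence may be theoretical or based on Sanger reads.
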