Addgene plasmid #147503: pT7-EGFP-C1-HsNot3-del607-634-F673E_S
Purpose: Mammalian Expression of HsNot3-del607-634-F673E
Depositing lab: Elisa Izaurralde. Depositing organization: Max Planck Institute for Developmental Biology. Publication: Structure and assembly of the NOT module of the human CCR4-NOT complex. Boland A, Chen Y, Raisch T, Jonas S, Kuzuoglu-Ozturk D, Wohlbold L, Weichenrieder O, Izaurralde E. Nat Struct Mol Biol. 2013 Nov;20(11):1289-97. doi: 10.1038/nsmb.2681. Epub 2013 Oct 13. PubMed 24121232.
Backbone
  Vector backbone: Unknown
  Vector type: Mammalian Expression
Growth in bacteria
  Bacterial resistance: Kanamycin, 50 μg/mL
  Growth temperature: 37°C
  Growth strain: DH5alpha
  Copy number: High Copy
Gene/Insert
  Gene/Insert name: HsNot3-del607-634-F673E (alt name: NOT3 cloned from a clone of Kazusa: KIAA0691)
  Species: H. sapiens (human)
  Mutation: two silent mutations compared to the sequence given by NCBI:NM_014516.3.
  Entrez Gene: CNOT3 (a.k.a. IDDSADF, LENG2, NOT3, NOT3H)
  Cloning method: Unknown
Terms and licenses: Academic/Nonprofit Terms; Industry Terms: Not Available to Industry
Depositor comments: Plasmids from this collection were made available to the research community and donated after the lab closed. Please note that the sequence provided by the depositing laboratory may be theoretical/predicted or based on Sanger sequencing results. There may be discrepancies between sequencing results obtained by Addgene and the depositor sequence. If an Addgene verified sequence is not available, please contact before placing your order to request that our lab fully sequence the plasmid.
How to cite: pT7-EGFP-C1-HsNot3-del607-634-F673E_S was a gift from Elisa Izaurralde (Addgene plasmid # 147503 ; http://n2t.net/addgene:147503 ; RRID:Addgene_147503)
